>Addgene plasmid #42151 | pNH039 | depositor full sequence | sequence record 56931 | pNH039 sequence 9261 bps
AGAACGGAGTAACCTCGGTGTGCGGTTGTATGCCTGCTGTGGATTGCTGCTGTGTCCTGCTTATCCACAA
CATTTTGCGCACGGTTATGTGGACAAAATACCTGGTTACCCAGGCCGTGCCGGCACGTTAACCGGGCTGC
ATCCGATGCAAGTGTGTCGCTGTCGACGAGCTCGCGAGCTCGTCTGACGCTCAGTGGAACGAAAACTCAC
GTTAAGGGATTTTGGTCATGAATTAATTCTTACCAATGCTTAATCAGTGAGGCACCTATCTCAGCGATCT
GTCTATTTCGTTCATCCATAGTTGCCTGACTCCCCGTCGTGTAGATAACTACGATACGGGAGGGCTTACC
ATCTGGCCCCAGTGCTGCAATGATACCGCGAGACCCACGCTCACCGGCTCCAGATTTATCAGCAATAAAC
CAGCCAGCCGGAAGGGCCGAGCGCAGAAGTGGTCCTGCAACTTTATCCGCCTCCATCCAGTCTATTAATT
GTTGCCGGGAAGCTAGAGTAAGTAGTTCGCCAGTTAATAGTTTGCGCAACGTTGTTGCCATTGCTACAGG
CATCGTGGTGTCACGCTCGTCGTTTGGTATGGCTTCATTCAGCTCCGGTTCCCAACGATCAAGGCGAGTT
ACATGATCCCCCATGTTGTGCAAAAAAGCGGTTAGCTCCTTCGGTCCTCCGATCGTTGTCAGAAGTAAGT
TGGCCGCAGTGTTATCACTCATGGTTATGGCAGCACTGCATAATTCTCTTACTGTCATGCCATCCGTAAG
ATGCTTTTCTGTGACTGGTGAGTACTCAACCAAGTCATTCTGAGAATAGTGTATGCGGCGACCGAGTTGC
TCTTGCCCGGCGTCAATACGGGATAATACCGCGCCACATAGCAGAACTTTAAAAGTGCTCATCATTGGAA
AACGTTCTTCGGGGCGAAAACTCTCAAGGATCTTACCGCTGTTGAGATCCAGTTCGATGTAACCCACTCG
TGCACCCAACTGATCTTCAGCATCTTTTACTTTCACCAGCGTTTCTGGGTGAGCAAAAACAGGAAGGCAA
AATGCCGCAAAAAAGGGAATAAGGGCGACACGGAAATGTTGAATACTCATACTCTTCCTTTTTCAATATT
ATTGAAGCATTTATCAGGGTTATTGTCTCATGAGCGGATACATATTTGAATGTATTTAGAAAAATAAACA
AATAGGGGTTCCGCGCACATTTCCCCGAAAAGTGCCACCTG
[74 nt withheld, positions 1232-1305]
CCCTCAGCGCGGCCGCTAGCGGATCCTTAAAAATGAGTAAAGGAGAAGAACTTTTCACTGGAGTTGTCCC
AATTCTTGTTGAATTAGATGGTGATGTTAATGGGCACAAATTTTCTGTCAGTGGAGAGGGTGAAGGTGAT
GCAACATACGGAAAACTTACCCTTAAATTTATTTGCACTACTGGAAAACTACCTGTTCCATGGGTAAGTT
TAAACATATATATACTAACTAACCCTGATTATTTAAATTTTCAGCCAACACTTGTCACTACTTTCTCATG
GGGCGTTCAATGCTTCTCGAGATACCCAGATCATATGAAACAGCATGACTTTTTCAAGAGTGCCATGCCC
GAAGGTTATGTACAGGAAAGAACTATATTTTTCAAAGATGACGGGAACTACAAGACACGTAAGTTTAAAC
AGTTCGGTACTAACTAACCATACATATTTAAATTTTCAGGTGCTGAAGTCAAGTTTGAAGGTGATACCCT
TGTTAATAGAATCGAGTTAAAAGGTATTGATTTTAAAGAAGATGGAAACATTCTTGGACACAAATTGGAA
TACAACTATATTTCACACAACGTATACATCACTGCCGACAAACAAAAGAATGGGATCAAAGCGGTAAGTT
TAAACATGATTTTACTAACTAACTAATCTGATTTAAATTTTCAGAACTTCAAAATTAGACACAACATTGA
AGATGGAAGCGTTCAACTAGCAGACCATTATCAACAAAATACTCCAATTGGCGATGGCCCTGTCCTTTTA
CCAGACAACCATTACCTGTCCACACAATCTGCCCTTTCGAAAGATCCCAACGAAAAGAGAGACCACATGG
TCCTTCTTGAGTTTGTAACAGCTGCTGGGATTACACATGGCATGGATGAACTATACAAATAGGGTACCGC
GGCCGCGCTGAGGGGCTGGCCGCTCACAATTCCACACAACATACGAGCCGGAAGCATAAAGTGTAAAGCC
TGGGGTGCCTAATGAGTGAGCTAACTCACATTAATTGCGTTGCGCTCACTGCCCGCTTTCCAGTCGGGAA
ACCTGTCGTGCCAGCTGCATTAATGAATCGGCCAACGCGAACCCCTTGCGGCCGCCCGGGCCGTCGACCA
ATTCTCATGTTTGACAGCTTATCATCGAATTTCTGCCATTCATCCGCTTATTATCACTTATTCAGGCGTA
GCAACCAGGCGTTTAAGGGCACCAATAACTGCCTTAAAAAAATTACGCCCCGCCCTGCCACTCATCGCAG
TACTGTTGTAATTCATTAAGCATTCTGCCGACATGGAAGCCATCACAAACGGCATGATGAACCTGAATCG
CCAGCGGCATCAGCACCTTGTCGCCTTGCGTATAATATTTGCCCATGGTGAAAACGGGGGCGAAGAAGTT
GTCCATATTGGCCACGTTTAAATCAAAACTGGTGAAACTCACCCAGGGATTGGCTGAGACGAAAAACATA
TTCTCAATAAACCCTTTAGGGAAATAGGCCAGGTTTTCACCGTAACACGCCACATCTTGCGAATATATGT
GTAGAAACTGCCGGAAATCGTCGTGGTATTCACTCCAGAGCGATGAAAACGTTTCAGTTTGCTCATGGAA
AACGGTGTAACAAGGGTGAACACTATCCCATATCACCAGCTCACCGTCTTTCATTGCCATACGAAATTCC
GGATGAGCATTCATCAGGCGGGCAAGAATGTGAATAAAGGCCGGATAAAACTTGTGCTTATTTTTCTTTA
CGGTCTTTAAAAAGGCCGTAATATCCAGCTGAACGGTCTGGTTATAGGTACATTGAGCAACTGACTGAAA
TGCCTCAAAATGTTCTTTACGATGCCATTGGGATATATCAACGGTGGTATATCCAGTGATTTTTTTCTCC
ATTTTAGCTTCCTTAGCTCCTGAAAATCTCGATAACTCAAAAAATACGCCCGGTAGTGATCTTATTTCAT
TATGGTGAAAGTTGGAACCTCTTACGTGCCGATCAACGTCTCATTTTCGCCAAAAGTTGGCCCAGGGCTT
CCCGGTATCAACAGGGACACCAGGATTTATTTATTCTGCGAAGTGATCTTCCGTCACAGGTATTTATTCG
CGATAAGCTCATGGAGCGGCGTAACCGTCGCACAGGAAGGACAGAGAAAGCGCGGATCTGGGAAGTGACG
GACAGAACGGTCAGGACCTGGATTGGGGAGGCGGTTGCCGCCGCTGCTGCTGACGGTGTGACGTTCTCTG
TTCCGGTCACACCACATACGTTCCGCCATTCCTATGCGATGCACATGCTGTATGCCGGTATACCGCTGAA
AGTTCTGCAAAGCCTGATGGGACATAAGTCCATCAGTTCAACGGAAGTCTACACGAAGGTTTTTGCGCTG
GATGTGGCTGCCCGGCACCGGGTGCAGTTTGCGATGCCGGAGTCTGATGCGGTTGCGATGCTGAAACAAT
TATCCTGAGAATAAATGCCTTGGCCTTTATATGGAAATGTGGAACTGAGTGGATATGCTGTTTTTGTCTG
TTAAACAGAGAAGCTGGCTGTTATCCACTGAGAAGCGAACGAAACAGTCGGGAAAATCTCCCATTATCGT
AGAGATCCGCATTATTAATCTCAGGAGCCTGTGTAGCGTTTATAGGAAGTAGTGTTCTGTCATGATGCCT
GCAAGCGGTAACGAAAACGATTTGAATATGCCTTCAGGAACAATAGAAATCTTCGTGCGGTGTTACGTTG
AAGTGGAGCGGATTATGTCAGCAATGGACAGAACAACCTAATGAACACAGAACCATGATGTGGTCTGTCC
TTTTACAGCCAGTAGTGCTCGCCGCAGTCGAGCGACAGGGCGAAGCCCTCGGCTGGTTGCCCTCGCCGCT
GGGCTGGCGGCCGTCTATGGCCCTGCAAACGCGCCAGAAACGCCGTCGAAGCCGTGTGCGAGACACCGCG
GCCGGCCGCCGGCGTTGTGGATACCTCGCGGAAAACTTGGCCCTCACTGACAGATGAGGGGCGGACGTTG
ACACTTGAGGGGCCGACTCACCCGGCGCGGCGTTGACAGATGAGGGGCAGGCTCGATTTCGGCCGGCGAC
GTGGAGCTGGCCAGCCTCGCAAATCGGCGAAAACGCCTGATTTTACGCGAGTTTCCCACAGATGATGTGG
ACAAGCCTGGGGATAAGTGCCCTGCGGTATTGACACTTGAGGGGCGCGACTACTGACAGATGAGGGGCGC
GATCCTTGACACTTGAGGGGCAGAGTGCTGACAGATGAGGGGCGCACCTATTGACATTTGAGGGGCTGTC
CACAGGCAGAAAATCCAGCATTTGCAAGGGTTTCCGCCCGTTTTTCGGCCACCGCTAACCTGTCTTTTAA
CCTGCTTTTAAACCAATATTTATAAACCTTGTTTTTAACCAGGGCTGCGCCCTGTGCGCGTGACCGCGCA
CGCCGAAGGGGGGTGCCCCCCCTTCTCGAACCCTCCCGGTCGAGTGAGCGAGGAAGCACCAGGGAACAGC
ACTTATATATTCTGCTTACACACGATGCCTGAAAAAACTTCCCTTGGGGTTATCCACTTATCCACGGGGA
TATTTTTATAATTATTTTTTTTATAGTTTTTAGATCTTCTTTTTTAGAGCGCCTTGTAGGCCTTTATCCA
TGCTGGTTCTAGAGAAGGTGTTGTGACAAATTGCCCTTTCAGTGTGACAAATCACCCTCAAATGACAGTC
CTGTCTGTGACAAATTGCCCTTAACCCTGTGACAAATTGCCCTCAGAAGAAGCTGTTTTTTCACAAAGTT
ATCCCTGCTTATTGACTCTTTTTTATTTAGTGTGACAATCTAAAAACTTGTCACACTTCACATGGATCTG
TCATGGCGGAAACAGCGGTTATCAATCACAAGAAACGTAAAAATAGCCCGCGAATCGTCCAGTCAAACGA
CCTCACTGAGGCGGCATATAGTCTCTCCCGGGATCAAAAACGTATGCTGTATCTGTTCGTTGACCAGATC
AGAAAATCTGATGGCACCCTACAGGAACATGACGGTATCTGCGAGATCCATGTTGCTAAATATGCTGAAA
TATTCGGATTGACCTCTGCGGAAGCCAGTAAGGATATACGGCAGGCATTGAAGAGTTTCGCGGGGAAGGA
AGTGGTTTTTTATCGCCCTGAAGAGGATGCCGGCGATGAAAAAGGCTATGAATCTTTTCCTTGGTTTATC
AAACGTGCGCACAGTCCATCCAGAGGGCTTTACAGTGTACATATCAACCCATATCTCATTCCCTTCTTTA
TCGGGTTACAGAACCGGTTTACGCAGTTTCGGCTTAGTGAAACAAAAGAAATCACCAATCCGTATGCCAT
GCGTTTATACGAATCCCTGTGTCAGTATCGTAAGCCGGATGGCTCAGGCATCGTCTCTCTGAAAATCGAC
TGGATCATAGAGCGTTACCAGCTGCCTCAAAGTTACCAGCGTATGCCTGACTTCCGCCGCCGCTTCCTGC
AGGTCTGTGTTAATGAGATCAACAGCAGAACTCCAATGCGCCTCTCATACATTGAGAAAAAGAAAGGCCG
CCAGACGACTCATATCGTATTTTCCTTCCGCGATATCACTTCCATGACGACAGGATAGTCTGAGGGTTAT
CTGTCACAGATTTGAGGGTGGTTCGTCACATTTGTTCTGACCTACTGAGGGTAATTTGTCACAGTTTTGC
TGTTTCCTTCAGCCTGCATGGATTTTCTCATACTTTTTGAACTGTAATTTTTAAGGAAGCCAAATTTGAG
GGCAGTTTGTCACAGTTGATTTCCTTCTCTTTCCCTTCGTCATGTGACCTGATATCGGGGGTTAGTTCGT
CATCATTGATGAGGGTTGATTATCACAGTTTATTACTCTGAATTGGCTATCCGCGTGTGTACCTCTACCT
GGAGTTTTTCCCACGGTGGATATTTCTTCTTGCGCTGAGCGTAAGAGCTATCTGACAGAACAGTTCTTCT
TTGCTTCCTCGCCAGTTCGCTCGCTATGCTCGGTTACACGGCTGCGGCGAGCGCTAGTGATAATAAGTGA
CTGAGGTATGTGCTCTTCTTATCTCCTTTTGTAGTGTTGCTCTTATTTTAAACAACTTTGCGGTTTTTTG
ATGACTTTGCGATTTTGTTGTTGCTTTGCAGTAAATTGCAAGATTTAATAAAAAAACGCAAAGCAATGAT
TAAAGGATGTTCAGAATGAAACTCATGGAAACACTTAACCAGTGCATAAACGCTGGTCATGAAATGACGA
AGGCTATCGCCATTGCACAGTTTAATGATGACAGCCCGGAAGCGAGGAAAATAACCCGGCGCTGGAGAAT
AGGTGAAGCAGCGGATTTAGTTGGGGTTTCTTCTCAGGCTATCAGAGATGCCGAGAAAGCAGGGCGACTA
CCGCACCCGGATATGGAAATTCGAGGACGGGTTGAGCAACGTGTTGGTTATACAATTGAACAAATTAATC
ATATGCGTGATGTGTTTGGTACGCGATTGCGACGTGCTGAAGACGTATTTCCACCGGTGATCGGGGTTGC
TGCCCATAAAGGTGGCGTTTACAAAACCTCAGTTTCTGTTCATCTTGCTCAGGATCTGGCTCTGAAGGGG
CTACGTGTTTTGCTCGTGGAAGGTAACGACCCCCAGGGAACAGCCTCAATGTATCACGGATGGGTACCAG
ATCTTCATATTCATGCAGAAGACACTCTCCTGCCTTTCTATCTTGGGGAAAAGGACGATGTCACTTATGC
AATAAAGCCCACTTGCTGGCCGGGGCTTGACATTATTCCTTCCTGTCTGGCTCTGCACCGTATTGAAACT
GAGTTAATGGGCAAATTTGATGAAGGTAAACTGCCCACCGATCCACACCTGATGCTCCGACTGGCCATTG
AAACTGTTGCTCATGACTATGATGTCATAGTTATTGACAGCGCGCCTAACCTGGGTATCGGCACGATTAA
TGTCGTATGTGCTGCTGATGTGCTGATTGTTCCCACGCCTGCTGAGTTGTTTGACTACACCTCCGCACTG
CAGTTTTTCGATATGCTTCGTGATCTGCTCAAGAACGTTGATCTTAAAGGGTTCGAGCCTGATGTACGTA
TTTTGCTTACCAAATACAGCAATAGTAATGGCTCTCAGTCCCCGTGGATGGAGGAGCAAATTCGGGATGC
CTGGGGAAGCATGGTTCTAAAAAATGTTGTACGTGAAACGGATGAAGTTGGTAAAGGTCAGATCCGGATG
AGAACTGTTTTTGAACAGGCCATTGATCAACGCTCTTCAACTGGTGCCTGGAGAAATGCTCTTTCTATTT
GGGAACCTGTCTGCAATGAAATTTTCGATCGTCTGATTAAACCACGCTGGGAGATTAGATAATGAAGCGT
GCGCCTGTTATTCCAAAACATACGCTCAATACTCAACCGGTTGAAGATACTTCGTTATCGACACCAGCTG
CCCCGATGGTGGATTCGTTAATTGCGCGCGTAGGAGTAATGGCTCGCGGTAATGCCATTACTTTGCCTGT
ATGTGGTCGGGATGTGAAGTTTACTCTTGAAGTGCTCCGGGGTGATAGTGTTGAGAAGACCTCTCGGGTA
TGGTCAGGTAATGAACGTGACCAGGAGCTGCTTACTGAGGACGCACTGGATGATCTCATCCCTTCTTTTC
TACTGACTGGTCAACAGACACCGGCGTTCGGTCGAAGAGTATCTGGTGTCATAGAAATTGCCGATGGGAG
TCGCCGTCGTAAAGCTGCTGCACTTACCGAAAGTGATTATCGTGTTCTGGTTGGCGAGCTGGATGATGAG
CAGATGGCTGCATTATCCAGATTGGGTAACGATTATCGCCCAACAAGTGCTTATGAACGTGGTCAGCGTT
ATGCAAGCCGATTGCAGAATGAATTTGCTGGAAATATTTCTGCGCTGGCTGATGCGGAAAATATTTCACG
TAAGATTATTACCCGCTGTATCAACACCGCCAAATTGCCTAAATCAGTTGTTGCTCTTTTTTCTCACCCC
GGTGAACTATCTGCCCGGTCAGGTGATGCACTTCAAAAAGCCTTTACAGATAAAGAGGAATTACTTAAGC
AGCAGGCATCTAACCTTCATGAGCAGAAAAAAGCTGGGGTGATATTTGAAGCTGAAGAAGTTATCACTCT
TTTAACTTCTGTGCTTAAAACGTCATCTGCATCAAGAACTAGTTTAAGCTCACGACATCAGTTTGCTCCT
GGAGCGACAGTATTGTATAAGGGCGATAAAATGGTGCTTAACCTGGACAGGTCTCGTGTTCCAACTGAGT
GTATAGAGAAAATTGAGGCCATTCTTAAGGAACTTGAAAAGCCAGCACCCTGATGCGACCACGTTTTAGT
CTACGTTTATCTGTCTTTACTTAATGTCCTTTGTTACAGGCCAGAAAGCATAACTGGCCTGAATATTCTC
TCTGGGCCCACTGTTCCACTTGTATCGTCGGTCTGATAATCAGACTGGGACCACGGTCCCACTCGTATCG
TCGGTCTGATTATTAGTCTGGGACCACGGTCCCACTCGTATCGTCGGTCTGATTATTAGTCTGGGACCAC
GGTCCCACTCGTATCGTCGGTCTGATAATCAGACTGGGACCACGGTCCCACTCGTATCGTCGGTCTGATT
ATTAGTCTGGGACCATGGTCCCACTCGTATCGTCGGTCTGATTATTAGTCTGGGACCACGGTCCCACTCG
TATCGTCGGTCTGATTATTAGTCTGGAACCACGGTCCCACTCGTATCGTCGGTCTGATTATTAGTCTGGG
ACCACGGTCCCACTCGTATCGTCGGTCTGATTATTAGTCTGGGACCACGATCCCACTCGTGTTGTCGGTC
TGATTATCGGTCTGGGACCACGGTCCCACTTGTATTGTCGATCAGACTATCAGCGTGAGACTACGATTCC
ATCAATGCCTGTCAAGGGCAAGTATTGACATGTCGTCGTAACCTGT
Features (pLannotate 1.2.2; 19 found; start..end, strand, type, name):
     23..169     +  CDS            yuaZ (fragment): YUAZ_ECO57 - Protein predicted: Swiss-Prot protein existence level 4. From Escherichia coli O157:H7.
    240..1100    -  CDS            AmpR: β-lactamase; bla; confers resistance to ampicillin, carbenicillin, and related antibiotics
   1101..1205    -  promoter       AmpR promoter: bla
   1232..1305    +  rep_origin     f1 ori (fragment) (sequence withheld): f1 bacteriophage origin of replication; arrow indicates direction of (+) strand synthesis
   1338..2204    +  CDS            W7: W7 is a basic (constitutively fluorescent) cyan fluorescent protein published in 1996, derived from Aequorea victoria.
   2252..2282    -  promoter       lac promoter: promoter for the E. coli lac operon
   2297..2318    -  protein_bind   CAP binding site: CAP binding activates transcription in the presence of cAMP. E. coli catabolite activator protein
   2331..2394    -  CDS            lacI (fragment): lac repressor; lacI; The lac repressor binds to the lac operator to inhibit transcription in E. coli. This inhibition can be relieved by adding lactose or isopropyl-β-D-thiogalactopyranoside (IPTG).
   2436..2453    +  promoter       tet promoter (fragment): E. coli promoter for tetracycline efflux protein gene
   2541..3197    -  CDS            cat: CAT_ECOLX - Experimental evidence at protein level: Swiss-Prot protein existence level 1. This enzyme is an effector of chloramphenicol resistance in bacteria. From Escherichia coli. This protein is used as a marker in many commonly used cloning vectors, such as pACYC184.
   3198..3300    -  promoter       cat promoter: promoter of the E. coli cat gene encoding chloramphenicol acetyltransferase
   3416..3760    +  CDS            resD (fragment): REDF_ECOLI - Also known as D. Protein inferred from homology: Swiss-Prot protein existence level 3. Acts as a repressor of transcription and as a site-specific resolvase that cleaves at the RfsF site. From Escherichia coli (strain K12).
   4158..4772    +  rep_origin     oriV: origin of replication for the bacterial F plasmid
   4848..5067    +  rep_origin     ori2: secondary origin of replication for the bacterial F plasmid; also known as oriS
   5158..5913    +  CDS            repE: replication initiation protein for the bacterial F plasmid; repE
   5916..6166    +  misc_feature   incC: incC; incompatibility region of the bacterial F plasmid
   6492..7667    +  CDS            sopA: partitioning protein for the bacterial F plasmid; sopA
   7667..8638    +  CDS            sopB: partitioning protein for the bacterial F plasmid; sopB
   8711..9184    +  misc_feature   sopC: sopC; centromere-like partitioning region of the bacterial F plasmid
