[The description below was written by a language model from this plasmid's Addgene catalogue record and pLannotate feature annotations shown in this document.]
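Description:
pNH039 is a 9,261 bp bacterial construct built on the pCC1Fos CopyControl fosmid backbone, carrying a roughly 0.9 kb cyan fluorescent protein (CFP) insert. The annotated features show the usual F-plasmid maintenance machinery of this backbone. The ori2 (oriS) origin with the repE initiator and the incC incompatibility region keeps the plasmid at about one copy per cell, and the sopA, sopB and sopC partitioning functions ensure stable inheritance. A separate oriV origin allows the copy number to be raised temporarily. According to the depositor, this is induced with arabinose in the EPI300 host strain and is useful when more DNA needs to be recovered. Selection is dual: a cat gene with its own promoter confers chloramphenicol resistance, and a β-lactamase (AmpR) cassette with the bla promoter confers ampicillin resistance. Remnants of an f1 origin, lacI, a tet promoter and a lac promoter/CAP site flank the insert region and appear to be cloning-vector carry-over.

The payload is annotated as W7, an Aequorea victoria-derived cyan fluorescent protein variant, spanning about 870 bp. No eukaryotic promoter or terminator is annotated next to it. The nearby lac promoter lies downstream of the coding sequence on the opposite strand, so the CFP sequence appears to be a promoterless module rather than an expression cassette. The record does not spell out the plasmid's specific role. The associated publication describes counter-selection recombineering to build fluorescent protein reporter fusions directly in C. elegans fosmid genomic clones. This suggests that pNH039 acts as a single-copy source of the CFP tag sequence for such recombineering.
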