Addgene plasmid #42151: pNH039
Depositing lab: Colin Dolphin. Depositing organization: King's College London. Publication: A simplified counter-selection recombineering protocol for creating fluorescent protein reporter constructs directly from C. elegans fosmid genomic clones. Hirani N, Westenberg M, Gami MS, Davis P, Hope IA, Dolphin CT. BMC Biotechnol. 2013 Jan 3;13(1):1. 10.1186/1472-6750-13-1 PubMed 23281894.
Backbone
  Vector backbone: pCC1Fos
  Backbone manufacturer: Eipcentre
  Backbone size w/o insert (bp): 8353
  Total vector size (bp): 9261
Growth in bacteria
  Bacterial resistance: Chloramphenicol and Ampicillin, 25 & 100 μg/mL
  Growth temperature: 37°C
  Growth strain: EPI300
  Growth instructions: pCC1Fos-based 'CopyControl' construct enabling transient induction of copy-number
  Copy number: Low Copy
Gene/Insert
  Gene/Insert name: CFP
  Insert size (bp): 908
Terms and licenses: Academic/Nonprofit Terms; Industry Terms: Not Available to Industry
Depositor comments: Single-copy vector under non-induced condition. Copy-number-inducible with arabinose enables transient induction of copy-number for DNA isolation, etc.
How to cite: pNH039 was a gift from Colin Dolphin (Addgene plasmid # 42151 ; http://n2t.net/addgene:42151 ; RRID:Addgene_42151)
