>Addgene plasmid #42151 | pNH039 | addgene partial sequence | sequence record 59252 | lac_promoter
CCCTCAGCGCGGCCGCGGTACCCTATTTGTATAGTTCATCCATGCCATGTGTAATCCCAGCAGCTGTTAC
AAACTCAAGAAGGACCATGTGGTCTCTCTTTTCGTTGGGATCTTTCGAAAGGGCAGATTGTGTGGACAGG
TAATGGTTGTCTGGTAAAAGGACAGGGCCATCGCCAATTGGAGTATTTTGTTGATAATGGTCTGCTAGTT
GAACGCTTCCATCTTCAATGTTGTGTCTAATTTTGAAGTTCTGAAAATTTAAATCAGATTAGTTAGTTAG
TAAAATCATGTTTAAACTTACCGCTTTGATCCCATTCTTTTGTTTGTCGGCAGTGATGTATACGTTGTGT
GAAATATAGTTGTATTCCAATTTGTGTCCAAGAATGTTTCCATCTTCTTTAAAATCAATACCTTTTAACT
CGATTCTATTAACAAGGGTATCACCTTCAAACTTGACTTCAGCACCTGAAAATTTAAATATGTATGGTTA
GTTAGTACCGAACTGTTTAAACTTACGTGTCTTGTAGTTCCCGTCATCTTTGAAAAATATAGTTCTTTCC
TGTACATAACCTTCGGGCATGGCACTCTTGAAAAAGTCATGCTGTTTCATATGATCTGGGTATCTCGAGA
AGCATTGAACGCCCCATGAGAAAGTAGTGACAAGTGTTGGCTGAAAATTTAAATAATCAGGGTTAGTTAG
TATATATATGTTTAAACTTACCCATGGAACAGGTAGTTTTCCAGTAGTGCAAATAAATTTAAGGGTAAGT
TTTCCGTATGTTGCATCACCTTCACCCTCTCCACTGACAGAAAATTTGTGCCCATTAACATCACCATCTA
ATTCAACA
